>Addgene plasmid #125790 | pLX209-neo-WRN K577M | addgene full sequence | sequence record 268910 | Addgene NGS Result
GGCTCCGGTGCCCGTCAGTGGGCAGAGCGCACATCGCCCACAGTCCCCGAGAAGTTGGGGGGAGGGGTCG
GCAATTGAACCGGTGCCTAGAGAAGGTGGCGCGGGGTAAACTGGGAAAGTGATGTCGTGTACTGGCTCCG
CCTTTTTCCCGAGGGTGGGGGAGAACCGTATATAAGTGCAGTAGTCGCCGTGAACGTTCTTTTTCGCAAC
GGGTTTGCCGCCAGAACACAGGTAAGTGCCGTGTGTGGTTCCCGCGGGCCTGGCCTCTTTACGGGTTATG
GCCCTTGCGTGCCTTGAATTACTTCCACCTGGCTGCAGTACGTGATTCTTGATCCCGAGCTTCGGGTTGG
AAGTGGGTGGGAGAGTTCGAGGCCTTGCGCTTAAGGAGCCCCTTCGCCTCGTGCTTGAGTTGAGGCCTGG
CCTGGGCGCTGGGGCCGCCGCGTGCGAATCTGGTGGCACCTTCGCGCCTGTCTCGCTGCTTTCGATAAGT
CTCTAGCCATTTAAAATTTTTGATGACCTGCTGCGACGCTTTTTTTCTGGCAAGATAGTCTTGTAAATGC
GGGCCAAGATCTGCACACTGGTATTTCGGTTTTTGGGGCCGCGGGCGGCGACGGGGCCCGTGCGTCCCAG
CGCACATGTTCGGCGAGGCGGGGCCTGCGAGCGCGGCCACCGAGAATCGGACGGGGGTAGTCTCAAGCTG
GCCGGCCTGCTCTGGTGCCTGGCCTCGCGCCGCCGTGTATCGCCCCGCCCTGGGCGGCAAGGCTGGCCCG
GTCGGCACCAGTTGCGTGAGCGGAAAGATGGCCGCTTCCCGGCCCTGCTGCAGGGAGCTCAAAATGGAGG
ACGCGGCGCTCGGGAGAGCGGGCGGGTGAGTCACCCACACAAAGGAAAAGGGCCTTTCCGTCCTCAGCCG
TCGCTTCATGTGACTCCACGGAGTACCGGGCGCCGTCCAGGCACCTCGATTAGTTCTCGAGCTTTTGGAG
TACGTCGTCTTTAGGTTGGGGGGAGGGGTTTTATGCGATGGAGTTTCCCCACACTGAGTGGGTGGAGACT
GAAGTTAGGCCAGCTTGGCACTTGATGTAATTCTCCTTGGAATTTGCCCTTTTTGAGTTTGGATCTTGGT
TCATTCTCAAGCCTCAGACAGTGGTTCAAAGTTTTTTTCTTCCATTTCAGGTGTCGTGAGGGATCCGCCA
CCATGGAAAATCGATTTAAAGCTATGGAGCAAAAGCTCATTTCTGAAGAGGACTTGAATGAAATGGAGCA
AAAGCTCATTTCTGAAGAGGACTTGAATGAAATGGAGCAAAAGCTCATTTCTGAAGAGGACTTGAATGAA
ATGGAGCAAAAGCTCATTTCTGAAGAGGACTTGAATGAAATGGAGCAAAAGCTCATTTCTGAAGAGGACT
TGAATGAAATGGAGAGCTTGGGCGACCTCACCATGGGTGAAAAAAAATTGGAAACAACTGCACAGCAGCG
AAAATGTCCTGAATGGATGAATGTGCAGAATAAAAGATGTGCTGTAGAAGAAAGAAAGGCATGTGTTCGG
AAGAGTGTTTTTGAAGATGACCTCCCCTTCTTAGAATTCACTGGATCCATTGTGTATAGTTACGATGCTA
GTGATTGCTCTTTCCTGTCAGAAGATATTAGCATGAGTCTATCAGATGGGGATGTGGTGGGATTTGACAT
GGAGTGGCCACCATTATACAACAGAGGGAAACTTGGCAAAGTTGCACTAATTCAGTTGTGTGTTTCTGAG
AGCAAATGTTACTTGTTCCACGTTTCTTCCATGTCAGTTTTTCCCCAGGGATTAAAAATGTTGCTTGAAA
ATAAAGCAGTTAAAAAGGCAGGTGTAGGAATTGAAGGAGATCAGTGGAAACTTCTACGAGACTTTGATAT
CAAATTGAAGAATTTTGTGGAGTTGACAGATGTTGCCAATAAAAAGCTGAAATGTACAGAGACCTGGAGC
CTTAACAGTCTGGTTAAACACCTCTTAGGTAAACAGCTCCTGAAAGACAAGTCTATCCGCTGTAGCAATT
GGAGTAAATTTCCTCTCACTGAGGACCAGAAACTGTATGCAGCCACTGATGCTTATGCTGGTTTTATTAT
TTACCGAAATTTAGAGATTTTGGATGATACTGTGCAAAGGTTTGCTATAAATAAAGAGGAAGAAATCCTA
CTTAGCGACATGAACAAACAGTTGACTTCAATCTCTGAGGAAGTGATGGATCTGGCTAAGCATCTTCCTC
ATGCTTTCAGTAAATTGGAAAACCCACGGAGGGTTTCTATCTTACTAAAGGATATTTCAGAAAATCTATA
TTCACTGAGGAGGATGATAATTGGGTCTACTAACATTGAGACTGAACTGAGGCCCAGCAATAATTTAAAC
TTATTATCCTTTGAAGATTCAACTACTGGGGGAGTACAACAGAAACAAATTAGAGAACATGAAGTTTTAA
TTCACGTTGAAGATGAAACATGGGACCCAACACTTGATCATTTAGCTAAACATGATGGAGAAGATGTACT
TGGAAATAAAGTGGAACGAAAAGAAGATGGATTTGAAGATGGAGTAGAAGACAACAAATTGAAAGAGAAT
ATGGAAAGAGCTTGTTTGATGTCGTTAGATATTACAGAACATGAACTCCAAATTTTGGAACAGCAGTCTC
AGGAAGAATATCTTAGTGATATTGCTTATAAATCTACTGAGCATTTATCTCCCAATGATAATGAAAACGA
TACGTCCTATGTAATTGAGAGTGATGAAGATTTAGAAATGGAGATGCTTAAGCATTTATCTCCCAATGAT
AATGAAAACGATACGTCCTATGTAATTGAGAGTGATGAAGATTTAGAAATGGAGATGCTTAAGTCTTTAG
AAAACCTCAATAGTGGCACGGTAGAACCAACTCATTCTAAATGCTTAAAAATGGAAAGAAATCTGGGTCT
TCCTACTAAAGAAGAAGAAGAAGATGATGAAAATGAAGCTAATGAAGGGGAAGAAGATGATGATAAGGAC
TTTTTGTGGCCAGCACCCAATGAAGAGCAAGTTACTTGCCTCAAGATGTACTTTGGCCATTCCAGTTTTA
AACCAGTTCAGTGGAAAGTGATTCATTCAGTATTAGAAGAAAGAAGAGATAATGTTGCTGTCATGGCAAC
TGGATATGGAATGAGTTTGTGCTTCCAGTATCCACCTGTTTATGTAGGCAAGATTGGCCTTGTTATCTCT
CCCCTTATTTCTCTGATGGAAGACCAAGTGCTACAGCTTAAAATGTCCAACATCCCAGCTTGCTTCCTTG
GATCAGCACAGTCAGAAAATGTTCTAACAGATATTAAATTAGGTAAATACCGGATTGTATACGTAACTCC
AGAATACTGTTCAGGTAACATGGGCCTGCTCCAGCAACTTGAGGCTGATATTGGTATCACGCTCATTGCT
GTGGATGAGGCTCACTGTATTTCTGAGTGGGGGCATGATTTTAGGGATTCATTCAGGAAGTTGGGCTCCC
TAAAGACAGCACTGCCAATGGTTCCAATCGTTGCACTTACTGCTACTGCAAGTTCTTCAATCCGGGAAGA
CATTGTACGTTGCTTAAATCTGAGAAATCCTCAGATCACCTGTACTGGTTTTGATCGACCAAACCTGTAT
TTAGAAGTTAGGCGAAAAACAGGGAATATCCTTCAGGATCTGCAGCCATTTCTTGTCAAAACAAGTTCCC
ACTGGGAATTTGAAGGTCCAACAATCATCTACTGTCCTTCTAGAAAAATGACACAACAAGTTACAGGTGA
ACTTAGGAAACTGAATCTATCCTGTGGAACATACCATGCGGGCATGAGTTTTAGCACAAGGAAAGACATT
CATCATAGGTTTGTAAGAGATGAAATTCAGTGTGTCATAGCTACCATAGCTTTTGGAATGGGCATTAATA
AAGCTGACATTCGCCAAGTCATTCATTACGGTGCTCCTAAGGACATGGAATCATATTATCAGGAGATTGG
TAGAGCTGGTCGTGATGGACTTCAAAGTTCTTGTCACGTCCTCTGGGCTCCTGCAGACATTAACTTAAAT
AGGCACCTTCTTACTGAGATACGTAATGAGAAGTTTCGATTATACAAATTAAAGATGATGGCAAAGATGG
AAAAATATCTTCATTCTAGCAGATGTAGGAGACAAATCATCTTGTCTCATTTTGAGGACAAACAAGTACA
AAAAGCCTCCTTGGGAATTATGGGAACTGAAAAATGCTGTGATAATTGCAGGTCCAGATTGGATCATTGC
TATTCCATGGATGACTCAGAGGATACATCCTGGGACTTTGGTCCACAAGCATTTAAGCTTTTGTCTGCTG
TGGACATCTTAGGCGAAAAATTTGGAATTGGGCTTCCAATTTTATTTCTCCGAGGATCTAATTCTCAGCG
TCTTGCCGATCAATATCGCAGGCACAGTTTATTTGGCACTGGCAAGGATCAAACAGAGAGTTGGTGGAAG
GCTTTTTCCCGTCAGCTGATCACTGAGGGATTCTTGGTAGAAGTTTCTCGGTATAACAAATTTATGAAGA
TTTGCGCCCTTACGAAAAAGGGTAGAAATTGGCTTCATAAAGCTAATACAGAATCTCAGAGCCTCATCCT
TCAAGCTAATGAAGAATTGTGTCCAAAGAAGTTGCTTCTGCCTAGTTCGAAAACTGTATCTTCGGGCACC
AAAGAGCATTGTTATAATCAAGTACCAGTTGAATTAAGTACAGAGAAGAAGTCTAACTTGGAGAAGTTAT
ATTCTTATAAACCATGTGATAAGATTTCTTCTGGGAGTAACATTTCTAAAAAAAGTATCATGGTACAGTC
ACCAGAAAAAGCTTACAGTTCCTCACAGCCTGTTATTTCGGCACAAGAGCAGGAGACTCAGATTGTGTTA
TATGGCAAATTGGTAGAAGCTAGGCAGAAACATGCCAATAAAATGGATGTTCCCCCAGCTATTCTGGCAA
CAAACAAGATACTGGTGGATATGGCCAAAATGAGACCAACTACGGTTGAAAACGTAAAAAGGATTGATGG
TGTTTCTGAAGGCAAAGCTGCCATGTTGGCCCCTCTGTTGGAAGTCATCAAACATTTCTGCCAAACAAAT
AGTGTTCAGACAGACCTCTTTTCAAGTACAAAACCTCAAGAAGAACAGAAGACGAGTCTGGTAGCAAAAA
ATAAAATATGCACACTTTCACAGTCTATGGCCATCACATACTCTTTATTCCAAGAAAAGAAGATGCCTTT
GAAGAGCATAGCTGAGAGCAGGATTCTGCCTCTCATGACAATTGGCATGCACTTATCCCAAGCGGTGAAA
GCTGGCTGCCCCCTTGATTTGGAGCGAGCAGGCCTGACTCCAGAGGTTCAGAAGATTATTGCTGATGTTA
TCCGAAACCCTCCCGTCAACTCAGATATGAGTAAAATTAGCCTAATCAGAATGTTAGTTCCTGAAAACAT
TGACACGTACCTTATCCACATGGCAATTGAGATCCTTAAACATGGTCCTGACAGTGGACTTCAACCTTCA
TGTGATGTCAACAAAAGGAGATGTTTTCCCGGTTCTGAAGAGATCTGTTCAAGTTCTAAGAGAAGCAAGG
AAGAAGTAGGCATCAATACTGAGACTTCATCTGCAGAGAGAAAGAGACGATTACCTGTGTGGTTTGCCAA
AGGAAGTGATACCAGCAAGAAATTAATGGACAAAACGAAAAGGGGAGGTCTTTTTAGTTAAGCTGGCAAT
TACCAGAACAATTATGTTTCTTGCTGTATTATAAGAGGATAGCTATATTTTATTTCTGAAGAGTAAGGAG
TAGTATTTTGGCTTAAAAATCATTCTAATTACAAAGTTCACTGTTTATTGAAGAACTGGCATCTTAAATC
AGCCTTCCGCAATTCATGTAGTTTCTGGGTCTTCTGGGAGCCTACGTGAGTACATCACCTAACAGAATAT
TAAATTAGACTTCCTGTAAGATTGCTTTAAGAAACTGTTACTGTCCTGTTTTCTAATCTCTTTATTAAAA
CAGTGTATTTGGAAAATGTTATGTGCTCTGATTTGATATAGATAACAGATTAGTAGTTACATGGTAATTA
TGTGATATAAAATATTCATATATTATCAAAATTCTGTTTTGTAAATGTAAGAAAGCATAGTTATTTTACA
AATTGTTTTTACTGTCTTTTGAAGAAGTTCTTAAATACGTTGTTAAATGGTATTAGTTGACCAGGGCAGT
GAAAATGAAACCGCATTTTGGGTGCCATTAAATAGGGAAAAAACATGTAAAAAATGTAAAATGGAGACCA
ATTGCACTAGGCAAGTGTATATTTTGTATTTTATATACAATTTCTATTATTTTTCAAGTAATAAAACAAT
GTTTTTCATAAAAAAAAAAAAAAAAAAAAANCTCGACGACGCGTTAAGTCGACAATCAACCTCTGGATTA
CAAAATTTGTGAAAGATTGACTGGTATTCTTAACTATGTTGCTCCTTTTACGCTATGTGGATACGCTGCT
TTAATGCCTTTGTATCATGCTATTGCTTCCCGTATGGCTTTCATTTTCTCCTCCTTGTATAAATCCTGGT
TGCTGTCTCTTTATGAGGAGTTGTGGCCCGTTGTCAGGCAACGTGGCGTGGTGTGCACTGTGTTTGCTGA
CGCAACCCCCACTGGTTGGGGCATTGCCACCACCTGTCAGCTCCTTTCCGGGACTTTCGCTTTCCCCCTC
CCTATTGCCACGGCGGAACTCATCGCCGCCTGCCTTGCCCGCTGCTGGACAGGGGCTCGGCTGTTGGGCA
CTGACAATTCCGTGGTGTTGTCGGGGAAATCATCGTCCTTTCCTTGGCTGCTCGCCTGTGTTGCCACCTG
GATTCTGCGCGGGACGTCCTTCTGCTACGTCCCTTCGGCCCTCAATCCAGCGGACCTTCCTTCCCGCGGC
CTGCTGCCGGCTCTGCGGCCTCTTCCGCGTCTTCGCCTTCGCCCTCAGACGAGTCGGATCTCCCTTTGGG
CCGCCTCCCCGCGTCGACTTTAAGACCAATGACTTACAAGGCAGCTGTAGATCTTAGCCACTTTTTAAAA
GAAAAGGGGGGACTGGAAGGGCTAATTCACTCCCAACGAAGACAAGATCTGCTTTTTGCTTGTACTGGGT
CTCTCTGGTTAGACCAGATCTGAGCCTGGGAGCTCTCTGGCTAACTAGGGAACCCACTGCTTAAGCCTCA
ATAAAGCTTGCCTTGAGTGCTTCAAGTAGTGTGTGCCCGTCTGTTGTGTGACTCTGGTAACTAGAGATCC
CTCAGACCCTTTTAGTCAGTGTGGAAAATCTCTAGCAGTACGTATAGTAGTTCATGTCATCTTATTATTC
AGTATTTATAACTTGCAAAGAAATGAATATCAGAGAGTGAGAGGAACTTGTTTATTGCAGCTTATAATGG
TTACAAATAAAGCAATAGCATCACAAATTTCACAAATAAAGCATTTTTTTCACTGCATTCTAGTTGTGGT
TTGTCCAAACTCATCAATGTATCTTATCATGTCTGGCTCTAGCTATCCCGCCCCTAACTCCGCCCATCCC
GCCCCTAACTCCGCCCAGTTCCGCCCATTCTCCGCCCCATGGCTGACTAATTTTTTTTATTTATGCAGAG
GCCGAGGCCGCCTCGGCCTCTGAGCTATTCCAGAAGTAGTGAGGAGGCTTTTTTGGAGGCCTAGGGACGT
ACCCAATTCGCCCTATAGTGAGTCGTATTACGCGCGCTCACTGGCCGTCGTTTTACAACGTCGTGACTGG
GAAAACCCTGGCGTTACCCAACTTAATCGCCTTGCAGCACATCCCCCTTTCGCCAGCTGGCGTAATAGCG
AAGAGGCCCGCACCGATCGCCCTTCCCAACAGTTGCGCAGCCTGAATGGCGAATGGG
[124 nt withheld, positions 7898-8021]
C
[91 nt withheld, positions 8023-8113]
A
[49 nt withheld, positions 8115-8163]
CCTTTGACGTTGGAGTCCACGTTCTTT
[37 nt withheld, positions 8191-8227]
ACCCTATCTCGGTCTATTCTTTTGATTTATAAGGGATTTTGCCGATTTCGGCCTATTGGTTAAAAAATGA
GCTGATTTAACAAAAATTTAACGCGAATTTTAACAAAATATTAACGCTTACAATTTAGGTGGCACTTTTC
GGGGAAATGTGCGCGGAACCCCTATTTGTTTATTTTTCTAAATACATTCAAATATGTATCCGCTCATGAG
ACAATAACCCTGATAAATGCTTCAATAATATTGAAAAAGGAAGAGTATGAGTATTCAACATTTCCGTGTC
GCCCTTATTCCCTTTTTTGCGGCATTTTGCCTTCCTGTTTTTGCTCACCCAGAAACGCTGGTGAAAGTAA
AAGATGCTGAAGATCAGTTGGGTGCACGAGTGGGTTACATCGAACTGGATCTCAACAGCGGTAAGATCCT
TGAGAGTTTTCGCCCCGAAGAACGTTTTCCAATGATGAGCACTTTTAAAGTTCTGCTATGTGGCGCGGTA
TTATCCCGTATTGACGCCGGGCAAGAGCAACTCGGTCGCCGCATACACTATTCTCAGAATGACTTGGTTG
AGTACTCACCAGTCACAGAAAAGCATCTTACGGATGGCATGACAGTAAGAGAATTATGCAGTGCTGCCAT
AACCATGAGTGATAACACTGCGGCCAACTTACTTCTGACAACGATCGGAGGACCGAAGGAGCTAACCGCT
TTTTTGCACAACATGGGGGATCATGTAACTCGCCTTGATCGTTGGGAACCGGAGCTGAATGAAGCCATAC
CAAACGACGAGCGTGACACCACGATGCCTGTAGCAATGGCAACAACGTTGCGCAAACTATTAACTGGCGA
ACTACTTACTCTAGCTTCCCGGCAACAATTAATAGACTGGATGGAGGCGGATAAAGTTGCAGGACCACTT
CTGCGCTCGGCCCTTCCGGCTGGCTGGTTTATTGCTGATAAATCTGGAGCCGGTGAGCGTGGGTCTCGCG
GTATCATTGCAGCACTGGGGCCAGATGGTAAGCCCTCCCGTATCGTAGTTATCTACACGACGGGGAGTCA
GGCAACTATGGATGAACGAAATAGACAGATCGCTGAGATAGGTGCCTCACTGATTAAGCATTGGTAACTG
TCAGACCAAGTTTACTCATATATACTTTAGATTGATTTAAAACTTCATTTTTAATTTAAAAGGATCTAGG
TGAAGATCCTTTTTGATAATCTCATGACCAAAATCCCTTAACGTGAGTTTTCGTTCCACTGAGCGTCAGA
CCCCGTAGAAAAGATCAAAGGATCTTCTTGAGATCCTTTTTTTCTGCGCGTAATCTGCTGCTTGCAAACA
AAAAAACCACCGCTACCAGCGGTGGTTTGTTTGCCGGATCAAGAGCCACCAACTCTTTTTCCGAAGGTAA
CTGGCTTCAGCAGAGCGCAGATACCAAATACTGTTCTTCTAGTGTAGCCGTAGTTAGGCCACCACTTCAA
GAACTCTGTAGCACCGCCTACATACCTCGCTCTGCTAATCCTGTTACCAGTGGCTGCTGCCAGTGGCGAT
AAGTCGTGTCTTACCGGGTTGGACTCAAGACGATAGTTACCGGATAAGGCGCAGCGGTCGGGCTGAACGG
GGGGTTCGTGCACACAGCCCAGCTTGGAGCGAACGACCTACACCGAACTGAGATACCTACAGCGTGAGCT
ATGAGAAAGCGCCACGCTTCCCGAAGGGAGAAAGGCGGACAGGTATCCGGTAAGCGGCAGGGTCGGAACA
GGAGAGCGCACGAGGGAGCTTCCAGGGGGAAACGCCTGGTATCTTTATAGTCCTGTCGGGTTTCGCCACC
TCTGACTTGAGCGTCGATTTTTGTGATGCTCGTCAGGGGGGCGGAGCCTATGGAAAAACGCCAGCAACGC
GGCCTTTTTACGGTTCCTGGCCTTTTGCTGGCCTTTTGCTCACATGTTCTTTCCTGCGTTATCCCCTGAT
TCTGTGGATAACCGTATTACCGCCTTTGAGTGAGCTGATACCGCTCGCCGCAGCCGAACGACCGAGCGCA
GCGAGTCAGTGAGCGAGGAAGCGGAAGAGCGCCCAATACGCAAACCGCCTCTCCCCGCGCGTTGGCCGAT
TCATTAATGCAGCTGGCACGACAGGTTTCCCGACTGGAAAGCGGGCAGTGAGCGCAACGCAATTAATGTG
AGTTAGCTCACTCATTAGGCACCCCAGGCTTTACACTTTATGCTTCCGGCTCGTATGTTGTGTGGAATTG
TGAGCGGATAACAATTTCACACAGGAAACAGCTATGACCATGATTACGCCAAGCGCGCAATTAACCCTCA
CTAAAGGGAACAAAAGCTGGAGCTGCAAGCTTAATGTAGTCTTATGCAATACTCTTGTAGTCTTGCAACA
TGGTAACGATGAGTTAGCAACATGCCTTACAAGGAGAGAAAAAGCACCGTGCATGCCGATTGGTGGAAGT
AAGGTGGTACGATCGTGCCTTATTAGGAAGGCAACAGACGGGTCTGACATGGATTGGACGAACCACTGAA
TTGCCGCATTGCAGAGATATTGTATTTAAGTGCCTAGCTCGATACATAAACGGGTCTCTCTGGTTAGACC
AGATCTGAGCCTGGGAGCTCTCTGGCTAACTAGGGAACCCACTGCTTAAGCCTCAATAAAGCTTGCCTTG
AGTGCTTCAAGTAGTGTGTGCCCGTCTGTTGTGTGACTCTGGTAACTAGAGATCCCTCAGACCCTTTTAG
TCAGTGTGGAAAATCTCTAGCAGTGGCGCCCGAACAGGGACTTGAAAGCGAAAGGGAAACCAGAGGAGCT
CTCTCGACGCAGGACTCGGCTTGCTGAAGCGCGCACGGCAAGAGGCGAGGGGCGGCGACTGGTGAGTACG
CCAAAAATTTTGACTAGCGGAGGCTAGAAGGAGAGAGATGGGTGCGAGAGCGTCAGTATTAAGCGGGGGA
GAATTAGATCGCGATGGGAAAAAATTCGGTTAAGGCCAGGGGGAAAGAAAAAATATAAATTAAAACATAT
AGTATGGGCAAGCAGGGAGCTAGAACGATTCGCAGTTAATCCTGGCCTGTTAGAAACATCAGAAGGCTGT
AGACAAATACTGGGACAGCTACAACCATCCCTTCAGACAGGATCAGAAGAACTTAGATCATTATATAATA
CAGTAGCAACCCTCTATTGTGTGCATCAAAGGATAGAGATAAAAGACACCAAGGAAGCTTTAGACAAGAT
AGAGGAAGAGCAAAACAAAAGTAAGACCACCGCACAGCAAGCGGCCGCTGATCTTCAGACCTGGAGGAGG
AGATATGAGGGACAATTGGAGAAGTGAATTATATAAATATAAAGTAGTAAAAATTGAACCATTAGGAGTA
GCACCCACCAAGGCAAAGAGAAGAGTGGTGCAGAGAGAAAAAAGAGCAGTGGGAATAGGAGCTTTGTTCC
TTGGGTTCTTGGGAGCAGCAGGAAGCACTATGGGCGCAGCGTCAATGACGCTGACGGTACAGGCCAGACA
ATTATTGTCTGGTATAGTGCAGCAGCAGAACAATTTGCTGAGGGCTATTGAGGCGCAACAGCATCTGTTG
CAACTCACAGTCTGGGGCATCAAGCAGCTCCAGGCAAGAATCCTGGCTGTGGAAAGATACCTAAAGGATC
AACAGCTCCTGGGGATTTGGGGTTGCTCTGGAAAACTCATTTGCACCACTGCTGTGCCTTGGAATGCTAG
TTGGAGTAATAAATCTCTGGAACAGATTTGGAATCACACGACCTGGATGGAGTGGGACAGAGAAATTAAC
AATTACACAAGCTTAATACACTCCTTAATTGAAGAATCGCAAAACCAGCAAGAAAAGAATGAACAAGAAT
TATTGGAATTAGATAAATGGGCAAGTTTGTGGAATTGGTTTAACATAACAAATTGGCTGTGGTATATAAA
ATTATTCATAATGATAGTAGGAGGCTTGGTAGGTTTAAGAATAGTTTTTGCTGTACTTTCTATAGTGAAT
AGAGTTAGGCAGGGATATTCACCATTATCGTTTCAGACCCACCTCCCAACCCCGAGGGGACCCTTGCGCC
TTTTCCAAGGCAGCCCTGGGTTTGCGCAGGGACGCGGCTGCTCTGGGCGTGGTTCCGGGAAACGCAGCGG
CGCCGACCCTGGGTCTCGCACATTCTTCACGTCCGTTCGCAGCGTCACCCGGATCTTCGCCGCTACCCTT
GTGGGCCCCCCGGCGACGCTTCCTGCTCCGCCCCTAAGTCGGGAAGGTTCCTTGCGGTTCGCGGCGTGCC
GGACGTGACAAACGGAAGCCGCACGTCTCACTAGTACCCTCGCAGACGGACAGCGCCAGGGAGCAATGGC
AGCGCGCCGACCGCGATGGGCTGTGGCCAATAGCGGCTGCTCAGCAGGGCGCGCCGAGAGCAGCGGCCGG
GAAGGGGCGGTGCGGGAGGCGGGGTGTGGGGCGGTAGTGTGGGCCCTGTTCCTGCCCGCGCGGTGTTCCG
CATTCTGCAAGCCTCCGGAGCGCACGTCGGCAGTCGGCTCCCTCGTTGACCGAATCACCGACCTCTCTCC
CCAGGGGGTACCGCCACCATGATTGAACAAGATAGATTGCACGCAGGTTCTCCGGCCGCTTGGGTGGAGA
GGCTATTCGGCTATGACTGGGCACAACAGACAATCGGCTGCTCTGATGCCGCCGTGTTCCGGCTGTCAGC
GCAGGGGCGCCCGGTTCTTTTTGTCAAGACCGACCTGTCCGGTGCCCTGAATGAACTGCAGGACGAGGCA
GCGCGGCTATCGTGGCTGGCCACGACGGGCGTTCCTTGCGCAGCTGTGCTCGACGTTGTCACTGAAGCGG
GAAGGGACTGGCTGCTATTGGGCGAAGTGCCGGGGCAGGATCTCCTGTCATCTCACCTTGCTCCTGCCGA
GAAAGTATCCATCATGGCTGATGCAATGCGGCGGCTGCATACGCTTGATCCGGCTACCTGCCCATTCGAC
CACCAAGCGAAACATCGCATCGAGCGAGCACGTACTCGGATGGAAGCCGGTCTTGTCGATCAGGATGATC
TGGACGAAGAGCATCAGGGGCTCGCGCCAGCCGAACTGTTCGCCAGGCTCAAGGCGCGCATGCCCGACGG
CGAGGATCTCGTCGTGACCCATGGCGATGCCTGCTTGCCGAATATCATGGTGGAAAATGGCCGCTTTTCT
GGATTCATCGACTGTGGCCGGCTGGGTGTGGCGGACCGCTATCAGGACATAGCGTTGGCTACCCGTGATA
TTGCTGAAGAGCTTGGCGGCGAATGGGCTGACCGCTTCCTCGTGCTTTACGGTATCGCCGCTCCCGATTC
GCAGCGCATCGCCTTCTATCGCCTTCTTGACGAGTTCTTCTGAGGTGGCGAATTCTAGATCTTGAGACAA
ATGGCAGTATTCATCCACAATTTTAAAAGAAAAGGGGGGATTGGGGGGTACAGTGCAGGGGAAAGAATAG
TAGACATAATAGCAACAGACATACAAACTAAAGAATTACAAAAACAAATTACAAAAATTCAAAATTTTCG
GGTTTATTACAGGGACAGCAGAGATCCACTTTGGCGCCGGCTCGAGGGGGCCCGGGTGCAAAGATGGATA
AAGTTTTAAACAGAGAGGAATCTTTGCAGCTAATGGACCTTCTAGGTCTTGAAAGGAGTGGGAATT
Features (pLannotate 1.2.2; 33 found; start..end, strand, type, name):
      1..1179    +  promoter       EF-1α promoter: strong constitutive promoter for human elongation factor EF-1α
   1217..1246    +  CDS            Myc: Myc (human c-Myc proto-oncogene) epitope tag
   1256..1285    +  CDS            Myc: Myc (human c-Myc proto-oncogene) epitope tag
   1295..1324    +  CDS            Myc: Myc (human c-Myc proto-oncogene) epitope tag
   1334..1363    +  CDS            Myc: Myc (human c-Myc proto-oncogene) epitope tag
   1373..1402    +  CDS            Myc: Myc (human c-Myc proto-oncogene) epitope tag
   1433..5728    +  CDS            WRN: WRN_HUMAN - Also known as RECQ3, RECQL2. Experimental evidence at protein level: Swiss-Prot protein existence level 1. Multifunctional enzyme that has both magnesium and ATP- dependent DNA-helicase activity and 3'->5' exonuclease activity towards double-stranded DNA with a 5'-overhang. Has no nuclease activity towards single-stranded DNA or blunt-ended double-stranded DNA. Binds preferentially to DNA substrates containing alternate secondary structures, such as replication forks and Holliday junctions. May play an important role in the dissociation of joint DNA molecules that can arise as prod
   6424..7012    +  misc_feature   WPRE: woodchuck hepatitis virus posttranscriptional regulatory element
   7063..7082    +  misc_feature   cPPT/CTS (fragment): central polypurine tract and central termination sequence of HIV-1
   7084..7317    +  LTR            3' LTR (ΔU3): self-inactivating 3' long terminal repeat (LTR) from HIV-1
   7395..7516    +  polyA_signal   SV40 poly(A) signal: SV40 polyadenylation signal
   7556..7691    +  rep_origin     SV40 ori: SV40 origin of replication
   7712..7730    -  promoter       T7 promoter: promoter for bacteriophage T7 RNA polymerase
   7738..7893    +  CDS            lacZα (fragment): LacZα fragment of β-galactosidase; lacZ fragment
   7898..8326    +  rep_origin     f1 ori (sequence partly withheld): f1 bacteriophage origin of replication; arrow indicates direction of (+) strand synthesis
   8379..8483    +  promoter       AmpR promoter: bla
   8484..9344    +  CDS            AmpR: β-lactamase; bla; confers resistance to ampicillin, carbenicillin, and related antibiotics
   9515..10103   +  rep_origin     ori: high-copy-number ColE1/pMB1/pBR322/pUC origin of replication
  10286..10378   +  CDS            lacI (fragment): lac repressor; lacI; The lac repressor binds to the lac operator to inhibit transcription in E. coli. This inhibition can be relieved by adding lactose or isopropyl-β-D-thiogalactopyranoside (IPTG).
  10391..10412   +  protein_bind   CAP binding site: CAP binding activates transcription in the presence of cAMP. E. coli catabolite activator protein
  10427..10457   +  promoter       lac promoter: promoter for the E. coli lac operon
  10461..10483   +  protein_bind   lac operator (fragment): The lac repressor binds to the lac operator to inhibit transcription in E. coli. This inhibition can be relieved by adding lactose or isopropyl-β-D-thiogalactopyranoside (IPTG). lac repressor encoded by lacI
  10526..10544   +  promoter       T3 promoter: promoter for bacteriophage T3 RNA polymerase
  10572..10798   +  promoter       RSV promoter: Rous sarcoma virus enhancer/promoter
  10799..10979   +  LTR            5' LTR (truncated): truncated 5' long terminal repeat (LTR) from HIV-1
  11026..11151   +  misc_feature   HIV-1 Ψ: packaging signal of human immunodeficiency virus type 1
  11135..11498   +  CDS            HIV-1 gag (fragment): gag protein from human immunodeficiency virus 1; gag
  11644..11877   +  misc_feature   RRE: The Rev response element (RRE) of HIV-1 allows for Rev-dependent mRNA export from the nucleus to the cytoplasm.
  12254..12280   +  CDS            Rev (fragment): human immunodeficiency virus 1 (HIV-1) Rev protein; rev; enhances nuclear export of unspliced and incompletely spliced viral mRNAs
  12281..12781   +  promoter       hPGK promoter: human phosphoglycerate kinase 1 promoter
  12796..13590   +  CDS            NeoR/KanR: aminoglycoside phosphotransferase from Tn5; aph(3')-II (or nptII); confers resistance to neomycin, kanamycin, and G418 (Geneticin®)
  13638..13755   +  misc_feature   cPPT/CTS: central polypurine tract and central termination sequence of HIV-1
  13821..13887   +  CDS            small t antigen (fragment): SV40 (simian virus 40) small t antigen
