[The description below was written by a language model from this plasmid's Addgene catalogue record and pLannotate feature annotations shown in this document.]
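Description:
pLX209-neo-WRN K577M is a mammalian expression plasmid built on the pLX_TRC209 backbone. Although catalogued simply as a mammalian expression vector, its feature table shows the architecture of a third-generation, self-inactivating HIV-1 lentiviral transfer vector. An RSV promoter drives a truncated 5' LTR, followed by the Ψ packaging signal with a gag fragment, the Rev response element, a cPPT/CTS, a WPRE and a ΔU3 3' LTR, with an SV40 polyadenylation signal and SV40 origin downstream. In bacteria it is maintained through a ColE1/pUC-type origin and ampicillin resistance (AmpR), and an f1 origin is also present. The record lists it as low copy and specifies a recombination-tolerant strain, which is common for LTR-containing plasmids with large inserts.

Between the LTRs sit two expression units. A human PGK promoter drives the NeoR/KanR aminoglycoside phosphotransferase, allowing G418 selection of cells carrying the construct. The EF-1α promoter then drives constitutive expression of human WRN, the Werner syndrome RecQ helicase that also has 3'→5' exonuclease activity, fused at its N terminus to five tandem Myc epitope tags for detection. The insert was cloned between BamHI and MluI sites, and part of the plasmid derives from an earlier construct, pMM287. The WRN coding sequence carries the K577M substitution, described by the depositor as helicase-dead. The WPRE downstream of the cassette enhances transcript stability and expression.

The stated purpose is constitutive ectopic expression of this helicase-dead mutant. The associated study identified WRN helicase as a synthetic lethal target in microsatellite-unstable cancers, where such a mutant can serve to test whether helicase activity is the required function.
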