Addgene plasmid #125790: pLX209-neo-WRN K577M
Purpose: constitutive, ectopic expression of a helicase-dead mutant of human WRN (K577M)
Depositing lab: Francisca Vazquez. Depositing organization: Broad Institute. Publication: WRN helicase is a synthetic lethal target in microsatellite unstable cancers. Chan EM, Shibue T, McFarland JM, Gaeta B, Ghandi M, Dumont N, Gonzalez A, McPartlan JS, Li T, Zhang Y, Bin Liu J, Lazaro JB, Gu P, Piett CG, Apffel A, Ali SO, Deasy R, Keskula P, Ng RWS, Roberts EA, Reznichenko E, Leung L, Alimova M, Schenone M, Islam M, Maruvka YE, Liu Y, Roper J, Raghavan S, Giannakis M, Tseng YY, Nagel ZD, D'Andrea A, Root DE, Boehm JS, Getz G, Chang S, Golub TR, Tsherniak A, Vazquez F, Bass AJ. Nature. 2019 Apr 10. pii: 10.1038/s41586-019-1102-x. doi: 10.1038/s41586-019-1102-x. PubMed 30971823.
Backbone
  Vector backbone: pLX_TRC209
  Backbone size w/o insert (bp): 9634
  Vector type: Mammalian Expression
  Selectable markers: Neomycin (select with G418)
Growth in bacteria
  Bacterial resistance: Ampicillin, 100 μg/mL
  Growth temperature: 30°C
  Growth strain: NEB Stable
  Copy number: Low Copy
Gene/Insert
  Gene/Insert name: myc-WRN K577M
  Species: H. sapiens (human)
  Insert size (bp): 5226
  Mutation: K577M (helicase-dead)
  Entrez Gene: WRN (a.k.a. RECQ3, RECQL2, RECQL3)
  Tag / fusion protein: 5x myc (N terminal on backbone)
  Cloning method: Restriction Enzyme; 5′ cloning site BamHI (not destroyed); 3′ cloning site MluI (not destroyed)
Resource information
  A portion of this plasmid was derived from a plasmid made by: pMM287 (addgene ID #46035)
Terms and licenses: Academic/Nonprofit Terms; Industry Terms: Not Available to Industry
Depositor comments: Please visit https://www.biorxiv.org/content/10.1101/502070v1 for BioRxiv preprint.
How to cite: pLX209-neo-WRN K577M was a gift from Francisca Vazquez (Addgene plasmid # 125790 ; http://n2t.net/addgene:125790 ; RRID:Addgene_125790)
